Addgene plasmid #153557: pEvol-MjaYRS
Purpose: Amber suppression for incorporating 3-aminotyrosine to proteins in E. coli
Depositing lab: Huiwang Ai. Depositing organization: University of Virginia. Publication: A general strategy to red-shift green fluorescent protein-based biosensors. Zhang S, Ai HW. Nat Chem Biol. 2020 Sep 14. pii: 10.1038/s41589-020-0641-7. doi: 10.1038/s41589-020-0641-7. PubMed 32929278.
Backbone
  Vector backbone: pEvol
  Total vector size (bp): 6125
  Vector type: Bacterial Expression
Growth in bacteria
  Bacterial resistance: Chloramphenicol, 25 μg/mL
  Growth temperature: 37°C
  Growth strain: DH5alpha
  Copy number: Low Copy
Gene/Insert 1
  Gene/Insert name: MJaYRS (first copy) (alt name: 3-amino-tyrosine synthetase derived from archea Methanococcus jannaschii)
  Species: archea Methanococcus jannaschii
  Insert size (bp): 921
  Promoter: pBAD
  Cloning method: Restriction Enzyme; 5′ cloning site BglII (not destroyed); 3′ cloning site SalI (not destroyed)
  Sequencing primers: 5′ ATGCCATAGCATTTTTATCC; 3′ GATTTAATCTGTATCAGG
Gene/Insert 2
  Gene/Insert name: MJaYRS (second copy) (alt name: 3-amino-tyrosine synthetase derived from archea Methanococcus jannaschii)
  Promoter: glnS
  Cloning method: Restriction Enzyme; 5′ cloning site NdeI (not destroyed); 3′ cloning site PstI (not destroyed)
  Sequencing primers: 5′ CGAGAGTAGGGAACTGCCAG; 3′ CGCTGAACGCGGCGTTTTGG
Gene/Insert 3
  Gene/Insert name: amber suppression tRNA under proK promoter
  Species: Synthetic
Terms and licenses: Academic/Nonprofit Terms; Industry Terms: Not Available to Industry
Depositor comments: Our further research identified that the unwanted oxidation of 3-amino-L-tyrosine by oxygen in the air might cause variations in incorporation efficiency, resulting in green impurities. Best results were obtained by using a medium volume equal to ~1/5 of the container marked volume (i.e. 100 mL for a 500-mL flask), inducing the expression and adding 4 mM 3-amino-L-tyrosine at OD600=1.2, and then sealing the flask for shaking at 30C for additional 48 h. In addition, an E222H mutation to sfGFP can significantly increase the brightness of the red fluorescence.
How to cite: pEvol-MjaYRS was a gift from Huiwang Ai (Addgene plasmid # 153557 ; http://n2t.net/addgene:153557 ; RRID:Addgene_153557)
