[The description below was written by a language model from this plasmid's Addgene catalogue record and the feature table of its GenBank file.]
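Description:
pEvol-MjaYRS is a 6,125 bp bacterial expression plasmid built on the pEvol backbone, designed to supply the orthogonal translation machinery needed to incorporate the noncanonical amino acid 3-aminotyrosine into proteins in E. coli by amber (UAG) suppression. It replicates from a p15A origin, listed as low copy, which is compatible with ColE1-type plasmids, so it can be co-maintained with a separate expression vector carrying the target gene with an amber codon. Selection is by chloramphenicol, through a cat gene driven by its own promoter.

The payload follows the usual pEvol layout. Two copies of an engineered aminoacyl-tRNA synthetase (MjaYRS) derived from the Methanococcus jannaschii tyrosyl-tRNA synthetase are present. The first, a 921 bp insert, sits under the arabinose-inducible araBAD (pBAD) promoter, with the divergently transcribed araC regulator providing arabinose control. The second is expressed from the constitutive glnS promoter. A synthetic amber suppressor tRNA is transcribed from the proK promoter. Together, the synthetase charges the suppressor tRNA with 3-aminotyrosine, which is then inserted wherever a UAG codon occurs in the co-expressed target.

The feature table annotates the backbone elements (CmR, p15A, araC, araBAD promoter) and a short 6xHis coding segment just downstream of the pBAD cloning region, but it does not annotate the two synthetase copies, the glnS promoter or the tRNA cassette, which are known only from the catalogue fields. The associated work used this system to red-shift GFP-based proteins and biosensors. The depositor notes that air oxidation of 3-aminotyrosine can vary incorporation efficiency and produce green-fluorescent impurities, and that an E222H mutation in sfGFP brightens the red fluorescence.
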