LOCUS       Exported 6125 bp ds-DNA circular SYN 12-MAY-2021
DEFINITION  Amber suppression for incorporating 3-aminotyrosine to proteins in
            E. coli.
ACCESSION   .
VERSION     .
KEYWORDS    pEvol-MjaYRS
SOURCE      synthetic DNA construct
  ORGANISM  synthetic DNA construct
REFERENCE   1 (bases 1 to 6125)
  AUTHORS   Zhang S, Ai HW
  TITLE     A general strategy to red-shift green fluorescent protein-based
            biosensors.
  JOURNAL   Nat Chem Biol. 2020 Sep 14. pii: 10.1038/s41589-020-0641-7. doi:
            10.1038/s41589-020-0641-7.
  PUBMED    32929278
REFERENCE   2 (bases 1 to 6125)
  AUTHORS   .
  TITLE     Direct Submission
  JOURNAL   Exported May 12, 2021 from SnapGene Server 1.1.58
            http://www.snapgene.com
FEATURES             Location/Qualifiers
     source          1..6125
                     /organism="synthetic DNA construct"
                     /mol_type="other DNA"
     CDS             7..24
                     /codon_start=1
                     /product="6xHis affinity tag"
                     /label=6xHis
                     /translation="HHHHHH"
     primer_bind     complement(80..97)
                     /label=pBAD Reverse
                     /note="For vectors with E. coli araBAD promoter, reverse
                     primer"
     CDS             complement(2000..2659)
                     /codon_start=1
                     /gene="cat"
                     /product="chloramphenicol acetyltransferase"
                     /label=CmR
                     /note="confers resistance to chloramphenicol"
                     /translation="MEKKITGYTTVDISQWHRKEHFEAFQSVAQCTYNQTVQLDITAFL
                     KTVKKNKHKFYPAFIHILARLMNAHPEFRMAMKDGELVIWDSVHPCYTVFHEQTETFSS
                     LWSEYHDDFRQFLHIYSQDVACYGENLAYFPKGFIENMFFVSANPWVSFTSFDLNVANM
                     DNFFAPVFTMGKYYTQGDKVLMPLAIQVHHAVCDGFHVGRMLNELQQYCDEWQGGA"
     primer_bind     2574..2593
                     /label=CAT-R
                     /note="Chloramphenicol resistance gene, reverse primer"
     promoter        complement(2660..2762)
                     /label=cat promoter
                     /note="promoter of the E. coli cat gene encoding
                     chloramphenicol acetyltransferase"
     primer_bind     complement(3154..3171)
                     /label=L4440
                     /note="L4440 vector, forward primer"
     rep_origin      complement(3288..3833)
                     /direction=LEFT
                     /label=p15A ori
                     /note="Plasmids containing the medium-copy-number p15A
                     origin of replication can be propagated in E. coli cells
                     that contain a second plasmid with the ColE1 origin. "
     primer_bind     complement(3368..3387)
                     /label=pBR322ori-F
                     /note="pBR322 origin, forward primer"
     CDS             complement(3979..4857)
                     /codon_start=1
                     /gene="araC"
                     /product="L-arabinose regulatory protein"
                     /label=araC
                     /translation="MAEAQNDPLLPGYSFNAHLVAGLTPIEANGYLDFFIDRPLGMKGY
                     ILNLTIRGQGVVKNQGREFVCRPSDILLFPPGEIHHYGRHPEAREWYHQWVYFRPRAYW
                     HEWLNWPSIFANTGFFRPDEAHQPHFSDLFGQIINAGQGEGRYSELLAINLLEQLLLRR
                     MEAINESLHPPMDNRVREACQYISDHLADSNFDIASVAQHVCLSPSRLSHLFRQQLGIS
                     VLSWREDQRISQAKLLLSTTRMPIATVGRNVGFDDQLYFSRVFKKCTGASPSEFRAGCE
                     EKVNDVAVKLS"
     promoter        4884..5168
                     /gene="araBAD"
                     /label=araBAD promoter
                     /note="promoter of the L-arabinose operon of E. coli; the
                     araC regulatory gene is transcribed in the opposite
                     direction (Guzman et al., 1995)"
     primer_bind     5091..5110
                     /label=pBAD Forward
                     /note="For vectors with E. coli araBAD promoter, forward
                     primer"
ORIGIN
        1 gtcgaccatc atcatcatca tcattgagtt taaacggtct ccagcttggc tgttttggcg
       61 gatgagagaa gattttcagc ctgatacaga ttaaatcaga acgcagaagc ggtctgataa
      121 aacagaattt gcctggcggc agtagcgcgg tggtcccacc tgaccccatg ccgaactcag
      181 aagtgaaacg ccgtagcgcc gatggtagtg tggggtctcc ccatgcgaga gtagggaact
      241 gccaggcatc aaataaaacg aaaggctcag tcgaaagact gggccttgtt tgtgagctcc
      301 cggtcatcaa tcatccccat aatccttgtt agattatcaa ttttaaaaaa ctaacagttg
      361 tcagcctgtc ccgctttaat atcatacgcc gttatacgtt gtttacgctt tgaggaatcc
      421 catatggacg aatttgaaat gataaagaga aacacatctg aaattatcag cgaggaagag
      481 ttaagagagg ttttaaaaaa agatgaaaaa tctgcttaca taggttttga accaagtggt
      541 aaaatacatt tagggcatta tctccaaata aaaaagatga ttgatttaca aaatgctgga
      601 tttgatataa ttatattgtt ggctgattta agcgcctatt taaaccagaa aggagagttg
      661 gatgagatta gaaaaatagg agattataac aaaaaagttt ttgaagcaat ggggttaaag
      721 gcaaaatatg tttatggaag tgaattccag cttgataagg attatacact gaatgtctat
      781 agattggctt taaaaactac cttaaaaaga gcaagaagga gtatggaact tatagcaaga
      841 gaggatgaaa atccaaaggt tgctgaagtt atctatccaa taatgcaggt taatactagc
      901 cattatttag gcgttgatgt tgcagttgga gggatggagc agagaaaaat acacatgtta
      961 gcaagggagc ttttaccaaa aaaggttgtt tgtattcaca accctgtctt aacgggtttg
     1021 gatggagaag gaaagatgag ttcttcaaaa gggaatttta tagctgttga tgactctcca
     1081 gaagagatta gggctaagat aaagaaagca tactgcccag ctggagttgt tgaaggaaat
     1141 ccaataatgg agatagctaa atatttcctt gaatatcctt taaccataaa aaggccagaa
     1201 aaatttggtg gagatttgac agttaatagc tatgaggagt tagagagttt atttaaaaat
     1261 aaggaattgc atccaatgta tttaaaaaat gctgtagctg aagaacttat aaagatttta
     1321 gagccaatta gaaagagact gtaactgcag tttcaaacgc taaattgcct gatgcgctac
     1381 gcttatcagg cctacatgat ctctgcaata tattgagttt gcgtgctttt gtaggccgga
     1441 taaggcgttc acgccgcatc cggcaagaaa cagcaaacaa tccaaaacgc cgcgttcagc
     1501 ggcgtttttt ctgcttttct tcgcgaatta attccgcttc gcaacatgtg agcaccggtt
     1561 tattgactac cggaagcagt gtgaccgtgt gcttctcaaa tgcctgaggc cagtttgctc
     1621 aggctctccc cgtggaggta ataattgacg atatgatcag tgcacggcta actaagcggc
     1681 ctgctgactt tctcgccgat caaaaggcat tttgctatta agggattgac gagggcgtat
     1741 ctgcgcagta agatgcgccc cgcattccgg cggtagttca gcagggcaga acggcggact
     1801 ctaaatccgc atggcagggg ttcaaatccc ctccgccgga ccaaattcga aaagcctgct
     1861 caacgagcag gcttttttgc atgctcgagc agctcagggt cgaatttgct ttcgaatttc
     1921 tgccattcat ccgcttatta tcacttattc aggcgtagca accaggcgtt taagggcacc
     1981 aataactgcc ttaaaaaaat tacgccccgc cctgccactc atcgcagtac tgttgtaatt
     2041 cattaagcat tctgccgaca tggaagccat cacaaacggc atgatgaacc tgaatcgcca
     2101 gcggcatcag caccttgtcg ccttgcgtat aatatttgcc catggtgaaa acgggggcga
     2161 agaagttgtc catattggcc acgtttaaat caaaactggt gaaactcacc cagggattgg
     2221 ctgagacgaa aaacatattc tcaataaacc ctttagggaa ataggccagg ttttcaccgt
     2281 aacacgccac atcttgcgaa tatatgtgta gaaactgccg gaaatcgtcg tggtattcac
     2341 tccagagcga tgaaaacgtt tcagtttgct catggaaaac ggtgtaacaa gggtgaacac
     2401 tatcccatat caccagctca ccgtctttca ttgccatacg gaattccgga tgagcattca
     2461 tcaggcgggc aagaatgtga ataaaggccg gataaaactt gtgcttattt ttctttacgg
     2521 tctttaaaaa ggccgtaata tccagctgaa cggtctggtt ataggtacat tgagcaactg
     2581 actgaaatgc ctcaaaatgt tctttacgat gccattggga tatatcaacg gtggtatatc
     2641 cagtgatttt tttctccatt ttagcttcct tagctcctga aaatctcgat aactcaaaaa
     2701 atacgcccgg tagtgatctt atttcattat ggtgaaagtt ggaacctctt acgtgccgat
     2761 caacgtctca ttttcgccaa aagttggccc agggcttccc ggtatcaaca gggacaccag
     2821 gatttattta ttctgcgaag tgatcttccg tcacaggtat ttattcggcg caaagtgcgt
     2881 cgggtgatgc tgccaactta ctgatttagt gtatgatggt gtttttgagg tgctccagtg
     2941 gcttctgttt ctatcagctg tccctcctgt tcagctactg acggggtggt gcgtaacggc
     3001 aaaagcaccg ccggacatca gcgctagcgg agtgtatact ggcttactat gttggcactg
     3061 atgagggtgt cagtgaagtg cttcatgtgg caggagaaaa aaggctgcac cggtgcgtca
     3121 gcagaatatg tgatacagga tatattccgc ttcctcgctc actgactcgc tacgctcggt
     3181 cgttcgactg cggcgagcgg aaatggctta cgaacggggc ggagatttcc tggaagatgc
     3241 caggaagata cttaacaggg aagtgagagg gccgcggcaa agccgttttt ccataggctc
     3301 cgcccccctg acaagcatca cgaaatctga cgctcaaatc agtggtggcg aaacccgaca
     3361 ggactataaa gataccaggc gtttccccct ggcggctccc tcgtgcgctc tcctgttcct
     3421 gcctttcggt ttaccggtgt cattccgctg ttatggccgc gtttgtctca ttccacgcct
     3481 gacactcagt tccgggtagg cagttcgctc caagctggac tgtatgcacg aaccccccgt
     3541 tcagtccgac cgctgcgcct tatccggtaa ctatcgtctt gagtccaacc cggaaagaca
     3601 tgcaaaagca ccactggcag cagccactgg taattgattt agaggagtta gtcttgaagt
     3661 catgcgccgg ttaaggctaa actgaaagga caagttttgg tgactgcgct cctccaagcc
     3721 agttacctcg gttcaaagag ttggtagctc agagaacctt cgaaaaaccg ccctgcaagg
     3781 cggttttttc gttttcagag caagagatta cgcgcagacc aaaacgatct caagaagatc
     3841 atcttattaa tcagataaaa tatttctaga tttcagtgca atttatctct tcaaatgtag
     3901 cacctgaagt cagccccata cgatataagt tgtaattctc atgtttgaca gcttatcatc
     3961 gataagcttg gtacccaatt atgacaactt gacggctaca tcattcactt tttcttcaca
     4021 accggcacgg aactcgctcg ggctggcccc ggtgcatttt ttaaataccc gcgagaaata
     4081 gagttgatcg tcaaaaccaa cattgcgacc gacggtggcg ataggcatcc gggtggtgct
     4141 caaaagcagc ttcgcctggc tgatacgttg gtcctcgcgc cagcttaaga cgctaatccc
     4201 taactgctgg cggaaaagat gtgacagacg cgacggcgac aagcaaacat gctgtgcgac
     4261 gctggcgata tcaaaattgc tgtctgccag gtgatcgctg atgtactgac aagcctcgcg
     4321 tacccgatta tccatcggtg gatggagcga ctcgttaatc gcttccatgc gccgcagtaa
     4381 caattgctca agcagattta tcgccagcag ctccgaatag cgcccttccc cttgcccggc
     4441 gttaatgatt tgcccaaaca ggtcgctgaa atgcggctgg tgcgcttcat ccgggcgaaa
     4501 gaaccccgta ttggcaaata ttgacggcca gttaagccat tcatgccagt aggcgcgcgg
     4561 acgaaagtaa acccactggt gataccattc gcgagcctcc ggatgacgac cgtagtgatg
     4621 aatctctcct ggcgggaaca gcaaaatatc actcggtcgg caaacaaatt ctcgtccctg
     4681 atttttcacc accccctgac cgcgaatggt gagattgaga atataacctt tcattcccag
     4741 cggtcggtcg ataaaaaaat cgagataacc gttggcctca atcggcgtta aacccgccac
     4801 cagatgggca ttaaacgagt atcccggcag caggggatca ttttgcgctt cagccatact
     4861 tttcatactc ccgccattca gagaagaaac caattgtcca tattgcatca gacattgccg
     4921 tcactgcgtc ttttactggc tcttctcgct aaccaaaccg gtaaccccgc ttattaaaag
     4981 cattctgtaa caaagcggga ccaaagccat gacaaaaacg cgtaacaaaa gtgtctataa
     5041 tcacggcaga aaagtccaca ttgattattt gcacggcgtc acactttgct atgccatagc
     5101 atttttatcc ataagattag cggatcctac ctgacgcttt ttatcgcaac tctctactgt
     5161 ttctccatac ccgttttttt gggctaacag gaggaattag atctatggac gaatttgaaa
     5221 tgataaagag aaacacatct gaaattatca gcgaggaaga gttaagagag gttttaaaaa
     5281 aagatgaaaa atctgcttac ataggttttg aaccaagtgg taaaatacat ttagggcatt
     5341 atctccaaat aaaaaagatg attgatttac aaaatgctgg atttgatata attatattgt
     5401 tggctgattt aagcgcctat ttaaaccaga aaggagagtt ggatgagatt agaaaaatag
     5461 gagattataa caaaaaagtt tttgaagcaa tggggttaaa ggcaaaatat gtttatggaa
     5521 gtgaattcca gcttgataag gattatacac tgaatgtcta tagattggct ttaaaaacta
     5581 ccttaaaaag agcaagaagg agtatggaac ttatagcaag agaggatgaa aatccaaagg
     5641 ttgctgaagt tatctatcca ataatgcagg ttaatactag ccattattta ggcgttgatg
     5701 ttgcagttgg agggatggag cagagaaaaa tacacatgtt agcaagggag cttttaccaa
     5761 aaaaggttgt ttgtattcac aaccctgtct taacgggttt ggatggagaa ggaaagatga
     5821 gttcttcaaa agggaatttt atagctgttg atgactctcc agaagagatt agggctaaga
     5881 taaagaaagc atactgccca gctggagttg ttgaaggaaa tccaataatg gagatagcta
     5941 aatatttcct tgaatatcct ttaaccataa aaaggccaga aaaatttggt ggagatttga
     6001 cagttaatag ctatgaggag ttagagagtt tatttaaaaa taaggaattg catccaatgt
     6061 atttaaaaaa tgctgtagct gaagaactta taaagatttt agagccaatt agaaagagat
     6121 tataa
//
